>Addgene plasmid #36152 | CD200CD4d3+4-His | depositor full sequence | sequence record 44833 | CD200CD4d3+4-His sequence 7263 bps
GTCGACCTCCATCACGGCCTATAAGAGTGAGGGGGAGTCAGCGGAGTTCTCCTTCCCACTCAACCTTGGA
GAGGAAAGCCTGCAGGGAGAGTTGAGATGGAAGGCAGAGAAGGCTCCTTCTTCCCAGTCCTGGATCACCT
TCTCCCTAAAGAACCAAAAGGTGTCTGTGCAGAAGTCTACTAGCAACCCCAAGTTCCAGCTGTCCGAAAC
GCTCCCACTCACCCTTCAGATACCCCAGGTCTCCCTTCAGTTTGCTGGTTCTGGCAACCTGACCCTGACT
CTGGACAGAGGGATACTGTATCAGGAAGTGAACCTGGTGGTGATGAAAGTGACTCAGCCCGACAGCAACA
CTTTGACCTGTGAGGTGATGGGACCCACCTCACCCAAGATGAGACTGATCTTGAAGCAGGAGAATCAGGA
GGCCAGGGTCTCCAGGCAGGAGAAAGTGATTCAAGTGCAGGCCCCTGAAGCAGGGGTGTGGCAATGTCTA
CTGAGTGAAGGTGAAGAGGTCAAGATGGACTCCAAGATCCAGGTTTTATCCAAAGGGTTGAATTCCGGAC
CACATCATCACCATCACCACTAAGTCTAGACACGTGATTAATTAAGGATCCCCCGACCTCGACCTCTGGC
TAATAAAGGAAATTTATTTTCATTGCAATAGTGTGTTGGAATTTTTTGTGTCTCTCACTCGGAAGGACAT
ATGGGAGGGCAAATCATTTGGTCGAGATCCCTCGGAGATCTCTAGCTAGAGGATCGATCCCCGCCCCGGA
CGAACTAAACCTGACTACGACATCTCTGCCCCTTCTTCGCGGGGCAGTGCATGTAATCCCTTCAGTTGGT
TGGTACAACTTGCCAACTGGGCCCTGTTCCACATGTGACACGGGGGGGGACCAAACACAAAGGGGTTCTC
TGACTGTAGTTGACATCCTTATAAATGGATGTGCACATTTGCCAACACTGAGTGGCTTTCATCCTGGAGC
AGACTTTGCAGTCTGTGGACTGCAACACAACATTGCCTTTATGTGTAACTCTTGGCTGAAGCTCTTACAC
CAATGCTGGGGGACATGTACCTCCCAGGGGCCCAGGAAGACTACGGGAGGCTACACCAACGTCAATCAGA
GGGGCCTGTGTAGCTACCGATAAGCGGACCCTCAAGAGGGCATTAGCAATAGTGTTTATAAGGCCCCCTT
GTTAACCCTAAACGGGTAGCATATGCTTCCCGGGTAGTAGTATATACTATCCAGACTAACCCTAATTCAA
TAGCATATGTTACCCAACGGGAAGCATATGCTATCGAATTAGGGTTAGTAAAAGGGTCCTAAGGAACAGC
GATATCTCCCACCCCATGAGCTGTCACGGTTTTATTTACATGGGGTCAGGATTCCACGAGGGTAGTGAAC
CATTTTAGTCACAAGGGCAGTGGCTGAAGATCAAGGAGCGGGCAGTGAACTCTCCTGAATCTTCGCCTGC
TTCTTCATTCTCCTTCGTTTAGCTAATAGAATAACTGCTGAGTTGTGAACAGTAAGGTGTATGTGAGGTG
CTCGAAAACAAGGTTTCAGGTGACGCCCCCAGAATAAAATTTGGACGGGGGGTTCAGTGGTGGCATTGTG
CTATGACACCAATATAACCCTCACAAACCCCTTGGGCAATAAATACTAGTGTAGGAATGAAACATTCTGA
ATATCTTTAACAATAGAAATCCATGGGGTGGGGACAAGCCGTAAAGACTGGATGTCCATCTCACACGAAT
TTATGGCTATGGGCAACACATAATCCTAGTGCAATATGATACTGGGGTTATTAAGATGTGTCCCAGGCAG
GGACCAAGACAGGTGAACCATGTTGTTACACTCTATTTGTAACAAGGGGAAAGAGAGTGGACGCCGACAG
CAGCGGACTCCACTGGTTGTCTCTAACACCCCCGAAAATTAAACGGGGCTCCACGCCAATGGGGCCCATA
AACAAAGACAAGTGGCCACTCTTTTTTTTGAAATTGTGGAGTGGGGGCACGCGTCAGCCCCCACACGCCG
CCCTGCGGTTTTGGACTGTAAAATAAGGGTGTAATAACTTGGCTGATTGTAACCCCGCTAACCACTGCGG
TCAAACCACTTGCCCACAAAACCACTAATGGCACCCCGGGGAATACCTGCATAAGTAGGTGGGCGGGCCA
AGATAGGGGCGCGATTGCTGCGATCTGGAGGACAAATTACACACACTTGCGCCTGAGCGCCAAGCACAGG
GTTGTTGGTCCTCATATTCACGAGGTCGCTGAGAGCACGGTGGGCTAATGTTGCCATGGGTAGCATATAC
TACCCAAATATCTGGATAGCATATGCTATCCTAATCTATATCTGGGTAGCATAGGCTATCCTAATCTATA
TCTGGGTAGCATATGCTATCCTAATCTATATCTGGGTAGTATATGCTATCCTAATTTATATCTGGGTAGC
ATAGGCTATCCTAATCTATATCTGGGTAGCATATGCTATCCTAATCTATATCTGGGTAGTATATGCTATC
CTAATCTGTATCCGGGTAGCATATGCTATCCTAATAGAGATTAGGGTAGTATATGCTATCCTAATTTATA
TCTGGGTAGCATATACTACCCAAATATCTGGATAGCATATGCTATCCTAATCTATATCTGGGTAGCATAT
GCTATCCTAATCTATATCTGGGTAGCATAGGCTATCCTAATCTATATCTGGGTAGCATATGCTATCCTAA
TCTATATCTGGGTAGTATATGCTATCCTAATTTATATCTGGGTAGCATAGGCTATCCTAATCTATATCTG
GGTAGCATATGCTATCCTAATCTATATCTGGGTAGTATATGCTATCCTAATCTGTATCCGGGTAGCATAT
GCTATCCTCATGATAAGCTGTCAAACATGAGAATTTTCTTGAAGACGAAAGGGCCTCGTGATACGCCTAT
TTTTATAGGTTAATGTCATGATAATAATGGTTTCTTAGACGTCAGGTGGCACTTTTCGGGGAAATGTGCG
CGGAACCCCTATTTGTTTATTTTTCTAAATACATTCAAATATGTATCCGCTCATGAGACAATAACCCTGA
TAAATGCTTCAATAATATTGAAAAAGGAAGAGTATGAGTATTCAACATTTCCGTGTCGCCCTTATTCCCT
TTTTTGCGGCATTTTGCCTTCCTGTTTTTGCTCACCCAGAAACGCTGGTGAAAGTAAAAGATGCTGAAGA
TCAGTTGGGTGCACGAGTGGGTTACATCGAACTGGATCTCAACAGCGGTAAGATCCTTGAGAGTTTTCGC
CCCGAAGAACGTTTTCCAATGATGAGCACTTTTAAAGTTCTGCTATGTGGCGCGGTATTATCCCGTGTTG
ACGCCGGGCAAGAGCAACTCGGTCGCCGCATACACTATTCTCAGAATGACTTGGTTGAGTACTCACCAGT
CACAGAAAAGCATCTTACGGATGGCATGACAGTAAGAGAATTATGCAGTGCTGCCATAACCATGAGTGAT
AACACTGCGGCCAACTTACTTCTGACAACGATCGGAGGACCGAAGGAGCTAACCGCTTTTTTGCACAACA
TGGGGGATCATGTAACTCGCCTTGATCGTTGGGAACCGGAGCTGAATGAAGCCATACCAAACGACGAGCG
TGACACCACGATGCCTGCAGCAATGGCAACAACGTTGCGCAAACTATTAACTGGCGAACTACTTACTCTA
GCTTCCCGGCAACAATTAATAGACTGGATGGAGGCGGATAAAGTTGCAGGACCACTTCTGCGCTCGGCCC
TTCCGGCTGGCTGGTTTATTGCTGATAAATCTGGAGCCGGTGAGCGTGGGTCTCGCGGTATCATTGCAGC
ACTGGGGCCAGATGGTAAGCCCTCCCGTATCGTAGTTATCTACACGACGGGGAGTCAGGCAACTATGGAT
GAACGAAATAGACAGATCGCTGAGATAGGTGCCTCACTGATTAAGCATTGGTAACTGTCAGACCAAGTTT
ACTCATATATACTTTAGATTGATTTAAAACTTCATTTTTAATTTAAAAGGATCTAGGTGAAGATCCTTTT
TGATAATCTCATGACCAAAATCCCTTAACGTGAGTTTTCGTTCCACTGAGCGTCAGACCCCGTAGAAAAG
ATCAAAGGATCTTCTTGAGATCCTTTTTTTCTGCGCGTAATCTGCTGCTTGCAAACAAAAAAACCACCGC
TACCAGCGGTGGTTTGTTTGCCGGATCAAGAGCTACCAACTCTTTTTCCGAAGGTAACTGGCTTCAGCAG
AGCGCAGATACCAAATACTGTTCTTCTAGTGTAGCCGTAGTTAGGCCACCACTTCAAGAACTCTGTAGCA
CCGCCTACATACCTCGCTCTGCTAATCCTGTTACCAGTGGCTGCTGCCAGTGGCGATAAGTCGTGTCTTA
CCGGGTTGGACTCAAGACGATAGTTACCGGATAAGGCGCAGCGGTCGGGCTGAACGGGGGGTTCGTGCAC
ACAGCCCAGCTTGGAGCGAACGACCTACACCGAACTGAGATACCTACAGCGTGAGCTATGAGAAAGCGCC
ACGCTTCCCGAAGGGAGAAAGGCGGACAGGTATCCGGTAAGCGGCAGGGTCGGAACAGGAGAGCGCACGA
GGGAGCTTCCAGGGGGAAACGCCTGGTATCTTTATAGTCCTGTCGGGTTTCGCCACCTCTGACTTGAGCG
TCGATTTTTGTGATGCTCGTCAGGGGGGCGGAGCCTATGGAAAAACGCCAGCAACGCGGCCTTTTTACGG
TTCCTGGCCTTTTGCTGGCCTTTTGCTCACATGTTCTTTCCTGCGTTATCCCCTGATTCTGTGGATAACC
GTATTACCGCCTTTGAGTGAGCTGATACCGCTCGCCGCAGCCGAACGACCGAGCGCAGCGAGTCAGTGAG
CGAGGAAGCGGAAGAGCGCCCAATACGCAAACCGCCTCTCCCCGCGCGTTGGCCGATTCATTAATGCAGC
TGGCACGACAGGTTTCCCGACTGGAAAGCGGGCAGTGAGCGCAACGCAATTAATGTGAGTTAGCTCACTC
ATTAGGCACCCCAGGCTTTACACTTTATGCTTCCGGCTCGTATGTTGTGTGGAATTGTGAGCGGATAACA
ATTTCACACAGGAAACAGCTATGACCATGATTACGCCAAGCTCTAGCTAGAGGTCGACCAATTCTCATGT
TTGACAGCTTATCATCGCAGATCCGGGCAACGTTGTTGCCATTGCTGCAGGCGCAGAACTGGTAGGTATG
GAAGATCTATACATTGAATCAATATTGGCAATTAGCCATATTAGTCATTGGTTATATAGCATAAATCAAT
ATTGGCTATTGGCCATTGCATACGTTGTATCTATATCATAATATGTACATTTATATTGGCTCATGTCCAA
TATGACCGCCATGTTGACATTGATTATTGACTAGTTATTAATAGTAATCAATTACGGGGTCATTAGTTCA
TAGCCCATATATGGAGTTCCGCGTTACATAACTTACGGTAAATGGCCCGCCTGGCTGACCGCCCAACGAC
CCCCGCCCATTGACGTCAATAATGACGTATGTTCCCATAGTAACGCCAATAGGGACTTTCCATTGACGTC
AATGGGTGGAGTATTTACGGTAAACTGCCCACTTGGCAGTACATCAAGTGTATCATATGCCAAGTCCGCC
CCCTATTGACGTCAATGACGGTAAATGGCCCGCCTGGCATTATGCCCAGTACATGACCTTACGGGACTTT
CCTACTTGGCAGTACATCTACGTATTAGTCATCGCTATTACCATGGTGATGCGGTTTTGGCAGTACACCA
ATGGGCGTGGATAGCGGTTTGACTCACGGGGATTTCCAAGTCTCCACCCCATTGACGTCAATGGGAGTTT
GTTTTGGCACCAAAATCAACGGGACTTTCCAAAATGTCGTAATAACCCCGCCCCGTTGACGCAAATGGGC
GGTAGGCGTGTACGGTGGGAGGTCTATATAAGCAGAGCTCGTTTAGTGAACCGTCAGATCCTCACTCTCT
TCCGCATCGCTGTCTGCGAGGGCCAGCTGTTGGGCTCGCGGTTGAGGACAAACTCTTCGCGGTCTTTCCA
GTACTCTTGGATCGGAAACCCGTCGGCCTCCGAACGGTACTCCGCCACCGAGGGACCTGAGCGAGTCCGC
ATCGACCGGATCGGAAAACCTCTCGAGAAAGGCGTCTAACCAGTCACAGTCGCAAGGTAGGCTGAGCACC
GTGGCGGGCGGCAGCGGGTGGCGGTCGGGGTTGTTTCTGGCGGAGGTGCTGCTGATGATGTAATTAAAGT
AGGCGGTCTTGAGACGGCGGATGGTCGAGGTGAGGTGTGGCAGGCTTGAGATCCAGCTGTTGGGGTGAGT
ACTCCCTCTCAAAAGCGGGCATTACTTCTGCGCTAAGATTGTCAGTTTCCAAAAACGAGGAGGATTTGAT
ATTCACCTGGCCCGATCTGGCCATACACTTGAGTGACAATGACATCCACTTTGCCTTTCTCTCCACAGGT
GTCCACTCCCAGGTCCAAGTTTAAACTGCGGCCGCTCCGGCTAGCCGCCACCATGGCCAGTCCGGTATTC
AGGAGACCTTTCTGCCATCTGTCCACCTACAGCCTGCTCTGGGCCATAGCAGCAGTAGCGCTGAGCACAG
CTCAAGTGGAAGTGGTGACCCAGGATGAAAGAAAGCTGCTGCACACAACTGCATCCTTACGCTGTTCTCT
AAAAACAACCCAGGAACCCTTGATTGTGACATGGCAGAAAAAGAAAGCCGTAGGCCCAGAAAACATGGTC
ACTTACAGCAAAGCCCATGGGGTTGTCATTCAGCCCACCTACAAAGACAGGATAAACATCACTGAGCTGG
GACTCTTGAACACAAGCATCACCTTCTGGAACACAACCCTGGATGATGAGGGTTGCTACATGTGTCTCTT
CAACATGTTTGGATCTGGGAAGGTCTCTGGGACAGCTTGCCTTACTCTCTATGTACAGCCCATAGTACAC
CTTCACTACAACTATTTTGAAGACCACCTAAACATCACGTGCTCTGCAACTGCCCGCCCAGCCCCTGCCA
TCTCCTGGAAGGGCACTGGGTCAGGAATTGAGAATAGTACTGAGAGTCACTCCCATTCAAATGGGACTAC
ATCTGTCACCAGCATCCTCCGGGTCAAAGACCCCAAAACTCAGGTTGGAAAGGAAGTGATCTGCCAGGTT
TTATACTTGGGGAATGTGATTGACTACAAGCAGAGTCTGGACAAAGGCGCGCC
Features (pLannotate 1.2.2; 19 found; start..end, strand, type, name):
    632..687     +  polyA_signal   β-globin poly(A) signal: rabbit β-globin polyadenylation signal (Gil and Proudfoot, 1987)
   1201..2882    -  rep_origin     oriP (fragment): Epstein-Barr virus oriP replication origin (Yates et al., 2000)
   3009..3113    +  promoter       AmpR promoter: bla
   3114..3974    +  CDS            AmpR: β-lactamase; bla; confers resistance to ampicillin, carbenicillin, and related antibiotics
   4145..4733    +  rep_origin     ori: high-copy-number ColE1/pMB1/pBR322/pUC origin of replication
   4916..5008    +  CDS            lacI (fragment): lac repressor; lacI; The lac repressor binds to the lac operator to inhibit transcription in E. coli. This inhibition can be relieved by adding lactose or isopropyl-β-D-thiogalactopyranoside (IPTG).
   5021..5042    +  protein_bind   CAP binding site: CAP binding activates transcription in the presence of cAMP. E. coli catabolite activator protein
   5057..5087    +  promoter       lac promoter: promoter for the E. coli lac operon
   5095..5111    +  protein_bind   lac operator: The lac repressor binds to the lac operator to inhibit transcription in E. coli. This inhibition can be relieved by adding lactose or isopropyl-β-D-thiogalactopyranoside (IPTG). lac repressor encoded by lacI
   5181..5197    +  promoter       tet promoter (fragment): E. coli promoter for tetracycline efflux protein gene
   5207..5232    -  CDS            bla(M) (fragment): β-lactamase lacking the signal sequence; bla(M); allows cytosolic expression of β-lactamase
   5406..5785    +  enhancer       CMV enhancer: human cytomegalovirus immediate early enhancer
   5787..5986    +  promoter       CMV promoter: human cytomegalovirus (CMV) immediate early promoter
   6054..6092    +  misc_feature   Ad SA (fragment): adenovirus major late transcript splice acceptor (Friedrich and Soriano, 1991)
   6125..6334    -  CDS            PTP (fragment): TERM_ADE02 - Experimental evidence at protein level: Swiss-Prot protein existence level 1. Protein covalently bound to the viral DNA that acts as a primer for viral genomic replication by DNA strand displacement. Assembles on the viral origin of replication in an initiation complex with viral polymerase, DBP, host NFIA and host POU2F1/OCT1. During initiation, the polymerase covalently couples the first dCTP with Ser- 580 of pTP. The terminal protein stimulates the template activity over 20 fold compared to protein-free templates. Neo-synthesized viral genomes are linked to two preterminal prot
   6365..6454    +  intron         chimeric intron (fragment): chimera between introns from adenovirus and immunoglobulin heavy chain genes
   6473..6519    +  CDS            IgH signal sequence (fragment): signal sequence from the mouse immunoglobulin heavy chain variable region
   6563..7258    +  CDS            Cd200 (fragment): OX2G_MOUSE - Also known as Mox2. Experimental evidence at protein level: Swiss-Prot protein existence level 1. Costimulates T-cell proliferation. May regulate myeloid cell activity in a variety of tissues (By similarity). From Mus musculus (Mouse).
   7238..553     +  CDS            Cd4 (fragment) (across the origin): CD4_RAT - Experimental evidence at protein level: Swiss-Prot protein existence level 1. Integral membrane glycoprotein that plays an essential role in the immune response and serves multiple functions in responses against both external and internal offenses. In T-cells, functions primarily as a coreceptor for MHC class II molecule:peptide complex. The antigens presented by class II peptides are derived from extracellular proteins while class I peptides are derived from cytosolic proteins. Interacts simultaneously with the T-cell receptor (TCR) and the MHC class II presented by antigen presenti
