[The description below was written by a language model from this plasmid's Addgene catalogue record and pLannotate feature annotations shown in this document.]
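Description:
CD200CD4d3+4-His is a mammalian expression plasmid of about 7.3 kb built on the pTT3 backbone. It produces a soluble, secreted form of the rat CD200 (OX-2) ectodomain. The plasmid is maintained in E. coli through a high-copy ColE1/pUC-type origin with ampicillin selection (AmpR/bla). It also carries a fragment of the Epstein-Barr virus oriP, the element that supports episomal maintenance in cells expressing EBNA1 and is typical of vectors intended for high-yield transient transfection. Short lac, tet and bla fragments in the annotation appear to be backbone remnants with no stated role.

Expression is driven by the human CMV immediate-early enhancer and promoter. Downstream of these lie adenovirus-derived leader, splice and intron sequences; the annotated "PTP" hit falls within this region on the opposite strand and is probably an incidental match rather than an expressed gene. Transcripts terminate at a rabbit β-globin polyadenylation signal. The 714 bp rat CD200 insert sits between retained NotI and AscI sites and is fused at its C terminus to backbone-encoded rat CD4 domains 3 and 4, followed by a His tag. The annotation tool labels the insert by similarity to the mouse orthologue, but the catalogue gives rat as the species. A deliberate G2A change in CD200 creates a consensus Kozak context. A fragment matching an IgH signal sequence is annotated upstream of the insert, but the record does not explain its role.

The catalogue describes the construct as a positive control reagent for large-scale screening of low-affinity extracellular protein interactions. The CD4d3+4 tag presumably provides a common handle for the recombinant protein, though the record does not say so, and the His tag permits purification.
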