Addgene plasmid #36152: CD200CD4d3+4-His
Purpose: A positive control receptor bait with His-tag (rat CD4d3+4-HIS) and prey (rat CD200) EXPRESs plasmid
Depositing lab: Gavin Wright. Depositing organization: Wellcome Sanger Institute. Publication: Large-scale screening for novel low-affinity extracellular protein interactions. Bushell KM, Sollner C, Schuster-Boeckler B, Bateman A, Wright GJ. Genome Res. 2008 Apr;18(4):622-30. Epub 2008 Feb 22. 10.1101/gr.7187808 PubMed 18296487.
Backbone
  Vector backbone: pTT3
  Backbone manufacturer: Yves Durocher, NRC
  Backbone size w/o insert (bp): 6000
  Total vector size (bp): 7260
  Vector type: Mammalian Expression
Growth in bacteria
  Bacterial resistance: Ampicillin, 100 μg/mL
  Growth temperature: 37°C
  Growth strain: DH5alpha
  Copy number: Unknown
Gene/Insert
  Gene/Insert name: CD200 (alt name: OX-2)
  Species: R. norvegicus (rat)
  Insert size (bp): 714
  Mutation: G2A
  Entrez Gene: Cd200 (a.k.a. Cspmo2, MRCOX2, Mox2)
  Promoter: CMV
  Tag / fusion protein: ratCD4d3+4 (C terminal on backbone); His tag (C terminal on backbone)
  Cloning method: Restriction Enzyme; 5′ cloning site NotI (not destroyed); 3′ cloning site AscI (not destroyed)
  Sequencing primers: 5′ CMV Forward
Resource information
  A portion of this plasmid was derived from a plasmid made by: pTT3 was obtained from Yves Durocher, National Research Council of Canada-Biotechnology Research Institute
Terms and licenses: Academic/Nonprofit Terms; Industry Terms: Not Available to Industry
Depositor comments: This plasmid contains an intentional G2A mutation in the CD200 sequence to create a consensus Kozak sequence
How to cite: CD200CD4d3+4-His was a gift from Gavin Wright (Addgene plasmid # 36152 ; http://n2t.net/addgene:36152 ; RRID:Addgene_36152)
