>Addgene plasmid #36152 | CD200CD4d3+4-His | addgene partial sequence | sequence record 46335 | EBVori-F 5'-CCACTCAGTGTTGGCAAATG-3'
ACTACAGTCAGAGAACCCCTTTGTGTTTGGTCCCCCCCCGTGTCACATGTGGAACAGGGCCCAGTTGGCA
AGTTGTACCAACCAACTGAAGGGATTACATGCACTGCCCCGCGAAGAAGGGGCAGAGATGTCGTAGTCAG
GTTTAGTTCGTCCGGGGCGGGGATCGATCCTCTAGCTAGAGATCTCCGAGGGATCTCGACCAAATGATTT
GCCCTCCCATATGTCCTTCCGAGTGAGAGACACAAAAAATTCCAACACACTATTGCAATGAAAATAAATT
TCCTTTATTAGCCAGAGGTCGAGGTCGGGGGATCCTTAATTAATCACGTGTCTAGACTTAGTGGTGATGG
TGATGATGTGGTCCGGAATTCAACCCTTTGGATAAAACCTGGATCTTGGAGTCCATCTTGACCTCTTCAC
CTTCACTCAGTAGACATTGCCACACCCCTGCTTCAGGGGCCTGCACTTGAATCACTTTCTCCTGCCTGGA
GACCCTGGCCTCCTGATTCTCCTGCTTCAAGATCAGTCTCATCTTGGGTGAGGTGGGTCCCATCACCTCA
CAGGTCAAAGTGTTGCTGTCGGGCTGAGTCACTTTCATCACCACCAGGTTCACTTCCTGATACAGTATCC
CTCTGTCCAGAGTCAGGGTCAGGTTGCCAGAACCAGCAAACTGAAGGGAGACCTGGGGTATCTGAAGGGT
GAGTGGGAGCGTTTCGGACAGCTGGAACTTGGGGTTGCTAGTAGACTTCTGCACAGACACCTTTTGGTTC
TTTAGG
