>Addgene plasmid #36152 | CD200CD4d3+4-His | addgene partial sequence | sequence record 46349 | CMV-F 5'-CGCAAATGGGCGGTAGGCGTG-3'
AGCAGAGCTCGTTTAGTGAACCGTCAGATCCTCACTCTCTTCCGCATCGCTGTCTGCGAGGGCCAGCTGT
TGGGCTCGCGGTTGAGGACAAACTCTTCGCGGTCTTTCCAGTACTCTTGGATCGGAAACCCGTCGGCCTC
CGAACGGTACTCCGCCACCGAGGGACCTGAGCGAGTCCGCATCGACCGGATCGGAAAACCTCTCGAGAAA
GGCGTCTAACCAGTCACAGTCGCAAGGTAGGCTGAGCACCGTGGCGGGCGGCAGCGGGTGGCGGTCGGGG
TTGTTTCTGGCGGAGGTGCTGCTGATGATGTAATTAAAGTAGGCGGTCTTGAGACGGCGGATGGTCGAGG
TGAGGTGTGGCAGGCTTGAGATCCAGCTGTTGGGGTGAGTACTCCCTCTCAAAAGCGGGCATTACTTCTG
CGCTAAGATTGTCAGTTTCCAAAAACGAGGAGGATTTGATATTCACCTGGCCCGATCTGGCCATACACTT
GAGTGACAATGACATCCACTTTGCCTTTCTCTCCACAGGTGTCCACTCCCAGGTCCAAGTTTAAACTGCG
GCCGCTCCGGCTAGCCGCCCCCATGGCCAGTCCGGTATTCAGGAGACCTTTCTGCCATCTGTCCACCTAC
AGCCTGCTCTGGGCCATAGCAGCAGTAGCGCTGAGCACAGCTCAAGTGGAAGTGGTGACCCAGGATGAAA
GAAAGCTGCTGCACACAACTGCATCCTTACGCTGTTCTCTAAAAACAACCCAGGAACCCTTGATTGTGAC
ATGGCAGAAAAA
